Addgene plasmid #103468: LSB-hsa-miR-34c-3p
Purpose: Used to sense miRNA activity using fluorescence based tools. hsa-miR-34c-3p target in 3' UTR of of mKate. miRNA activity can be measured by the repression of mKate2 relative to EBFP2 fluorescent proteins . Plasmid is inherently unstable; please see Depositor Comments
Depositing lab: Ron Weiss. Depositing organization: Massachusetts Institute of Technology. Publication: A mixed antagonistic/synergistic miRNA repression model enables accurate predictions of multi-input miRNA sensor activity. Gam JJ, Babb J, Weiss R. Nat Commun. 2018 Jun 22;9(1):2430. doi: 10.1038/s41467-018-04575-0. PubMed 29934631.
Backbone
  Vector backbone: Low Sensor Backbone (LSB)
  Vector type: Mammalian Expression, Synthetic Biology
Growth in bacteria
  Bacterial resistance: Ampicillin and Kanamycin, 100 & 50 μg/mL
  Growth temperature: 30°C
  Growth strain: NEB Stable
  Copy number: High Copy
Gene/Insert
  Gene/Insert name: hsa-miR-34c-3p target
  Species: H. sapiens (human)
  Entrez Gene: MIR34B (a.k.a. MIRN34B, miRNA34B, mir-34b)
  Promoter: EF-1a
  Cloning method: Gibson Cloning
Terms and licenses: Academic/Nonprofit Terms; Industry Terms: Not Available to Industry
Depositor comments: Please note that this plasmid is inherently unstable due to a repeating poly A element. We recommend performing a diagnostic digest on multiple colonies upon receipt. The depositors would like to note the presence of several discrepancies between the depositor sequence and physical plasmid sequence. In particular, the sequences upstream and downstream of the puromycin coding region have 10 bp insertions which do not affect the ability to perform puromycin selection. The sequences for those regions within the physical plasmids are as follows: Upstream of Puro: GAATTCGACCGCCTGTCTCAAGGTGCCACC; Downstream of Puro: GCTTTGAGACTACGCGTGAATTCACTCCTC.
How to cite: LSB-hsa-miR-34c-3p was a gift from Ron Weiss (Addgene plasmid # 103468 ; http://n2t.net/addgene:103468 ; RRID:Addgene_103468)
