[The description below was written by a language model from this plasmid's Addgene catalogue record and pLannotate feature annotations shown in this document.]
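Description:
LSB-hsa-miR-34c-3p is a mammalian expression plasmid built on the Low Sensor Backbone (LSB) and designed as a two-colour fluorescent sensor of microRNA activity. It is propagated in E. coli from a high-copy ColE1/pUC-type origin and carries both a β-lactamase gene (ampicillin) and an aph(3')-Ia gene (kanamycin), matching the dual selection listed in the catalogue entry. The 11-kb sequence also contains residual lac promoter/operator elements, and Gateway attB4, attB1 and attB2 sites flanking the promoters and coding sequences of the two reporter units.

The payload consists of two parallel transcription units. Each is driven by the human EF-1α core promoter with its intron A and terminated by a rabbit β-globin 3' region and poly(A) signal. The first expresses the red fluorescent protein mKate2 and, according to the record, carries a target site for human miR-34c-3p in its 3' UTR. This target is not separately annotated in the feature table, though it presumably lies between the mKate2 cassette and its polyadenylation signal. The second unit expresses the blue protein EBFP2 without a target site and serves as an internal reference for transfection and expression level. When miR-34c-3p is active in a cell, mKate2 output falls relative to EBFP2, so the red-to-blue ratio gives a readout of miRNA-mediated repression.

A puromycin N-acetyltransferase coding sequence with a third β-globin poly(A) allows selection in mammalian cells, although no dedicated promoter for it is annotated. The depositors note that the repeated poly(A) elements make the plasmid inherently unstable. They also report small insertions flanking the puromycin gene in the physical plasmid, which do not impair selection. The Entrez link in the record points to MIR34B rather than a miR-34c entry.
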