Features (pLannotate 1.2.2; 28 found; start..end, strand, type, name):
     87..675     -  rep_origin     ori: high-copy-number ColE1/pMB1/pBR322/pUC origin of replication
    846..1706    -  CDS            AmpR: β-lactamase; bla; confers resistance to ampicillin, carbenicillin, and related antibiotics
   1707..1778    -  promoter       AmpR promoter: bla
   1857..2456    +  CDS            PuroR: puromycin N-acetyltransferase; pac from Streptomyces alboniger; confers resistance to puromycin
   2461..2541    +  CDS            HBB (fragment): HBB_PONPY - Experimental evidence at transcript level: Swiss-Prot protein existence level 2. Involved in oxygen transport from the lung to the various peripheral tissues. From Pongo pygmaeus (Bornean orangutan).
   2612..2667    +  polyA_signal   β-globin poly(A) signal: rabbit β-globin polyadenylation signal (Gil and Proudfoot, 1987)
   3646..3666    +  protein_bind   attB4: mutant version of attB; core recombination site for the Gateway® BP reaction BP Clonase™
   3734..3945    +  promoter       EF-1α core promoter: core promoter for human elongation factor EF-1α
   3946..4884    +  intron         EF-1α intron A: intron upstream of the start codon of human EF-1α
   4911..4931    +  protein_bind   attB1: mutant version of attB; core recombination site for the Gateway® BP reaction BP Clonase™
   4951..5646    +  CDS            mKate2: mKate2 is a basic (constitutively fluorescent) red fluorescent protein published in 2009, derived from Entacmaea quadricolor. It is reported to be a rapidly-maturing monomer with moderate acid sensitivity.
   5666..5690    -  protein_bind   attB2: mutant version of attB; recombination site for the Gateway® BP reaction BP Clonase™
   5834..5908    +  CDS            HBB (fragment): HBB_PONPY - Experimental evidence at transcript level: Swiss-Prot protein existence level 2. Involved in oxygen transport from the lung to the various peripheral tissues. From Pongo pygmaeus (Bornean orangutan).
   5979..6034    +  polyA_signal   β-globin poly(A) signal: rabbit β-globin polyadenylation signal (Gil and Proudfoot, 1987)
   6418..6443    +  misc_feature   SA: splice acceptor site
   7115..7135    +  protein_bind   attB4: mutant version of attB; core recombination site for the Gateway® BP reaction BP Clonase™
   7203..7414    +  promoter       EF-1α core promoter: core promoter for human elongation factor EF-1α
   7415..8353    +  intron         EF-1α intron A: intron upstream of the start codon of human EF-1α
   8380..8400    +  protein_bind   attB1: mutant version of attB; core recombination site for the Gateway® BP reaction BP Clonase™
   8411..9127    +  CDS            EBFP2: EBFP2 is a basic (constitutively fluorescent) blue fluorescent protein published in 2007, derived from Aequorea victoria. It is reported to be a rapidly-maturing monomer with moderate acid sensitivity.
   9135..9159    -  protein_bind   attB2: mutant version of attB; recombination site for the Gateway® BP reaction BP Clonase™
   9163..9243    +  CDS            HBB (fragment): HBB_PONPY - Experimental evidence at transcript level: Swiss-Prot protein existence level 2. Involved in oxygen transport from the lung to the various peripheral tissues. From Pongo pygmaeus (Bornean orangutan).
   9314..9369    +  polyA_signal   β-globin poly(A) signal: rabbit β-globin polyadenylation signal (Gil and Proudfoot, 1987)
   9752..9774    -  protein_bind   lac operator (fragment): The lac repressor binds to the lac operator to inhibit transcription in E. coli. This inhibition can be relieved by adding lactose or isopropyl-β-D-thiogalactopyranoside (IPTG). lac repressor encoded by lacI
   9778..9808    -  promoter       lac promoter: promoter for the E. coli lac operon
   9823..9844    -  protein_bind   CAP binding site: CAP binding activates transcription in the presence of cAMP. E. coli catabolite activator protein
   9857..9896    -  CDS            lacI (fragment): lac repressor; lacI; The lac repressor binds to the lac operator to inhibit transcription in E. coli. This inhibition can be relieved by adding lactose or isopropyl-β-D-thiogalactopyranoside (IPTG).
  10069..10878   +  CDS            KanR: aminoglycoside phosphotransferase; aph(3')-Ia; confers resistance to kanamycin in bacteria or G418 (Geneticin®) in eukaryotes
>Addgene plasmid #103468 | LSB-hsa-miR-34c-3p | depositor full sequence | sequence record 195985 | Full Sequence
AATTGAGGGGATAACGCAGGAAAGAACATGTGAGCAAAAGGCCAGCAAAAGGCCAGGAACCGTAAAAAGG
CCGCGTTGCTGGCGTTTTTCCATAGGCTCCGCCCCCCTGACGAGCATCACAAAAATCGACGCTCAAGTCA
GAGGTGGCGAAACCCGACAGGACTATAAAGATACCAGGCGTTTCCCCCTGGAAGCTCCCTCGTGCGCTCT
CCTGTTCCGACCCTGCCGCTTACCGGATACCTGTCCGCCTTTCTCCCTTCGGGAAGCGTGGCGCTTTCTC
ATAGCTCACGCTGTAGGTATCTCAGTTCGGTGTAGGTCGTTCGCTCCAAGCTGGGCTGTGTGCACGAACC
CCCCGTTCAGCCCGACCGCTGCGCCTTATCCGGTAACTATCGTCTTGAGTCCAACCCGGTAAGACACGAC
TTATCGCCACTGGCAGCAGCCACTGGTAACAGGATTAGCAGAGCGAGGTATGTAGGCGGTGCTACAGAGT
TCTTGAAGTGGTGGCCTAACTACGGCTACACTAGAAGAACAGTATTTGGTATCTGCGCTCTGCTGAAGCC
AGTTACCTTCGGAAAAAGAGTTGGTAGCTCTTGATCCGGCAAACAAACCACCGCTGGTAGCGGTGGTTTT
TTTGTTTGCAAGCAGCAGATTACGCGCAGAAAAAAAGGATCTCAAGAAGATCCTTTGATCTTTTCTACGG
GGTCTGACGCTCAGTGGAACGAAAACTCACGTTAAGGGATTTTGGTCATGAGATTATCAAAAAGGATCTT
CACCTAGATCCTTTTAAATTAAAAATGAAGTTTTAAATCAATCTAAAGTATATATGAGTAAACTTGGTCT
GACAGTTACCAATGCTTAATCAGTGAGGCACCTATCTCAGCGATCTGTCTATTTCGTTCATCCATAGTTG
CCTGACTCCCCGTCGTGTAGATAACTACGATACGGGAGGGCTTACCATCTGGCCCCAGTGCTGCAATGAT
ACCGCGAGAACCACGCTCACCGGCTCCAGATTTATCAGCAATAAACCAGCCAGCCGGAAGGGCCGAGCGC
AGAAGTGGTCCTGCAACTTTATCCGCCTCCATCCAGTCTATTAATTGTTGCCGGGAAGCTAGAGTAAGTA
GTTCGCCAGTTAATAGTTTGCGCAACGTTGTTGCCATTGCTACAGGCATCGTGGTGTCACGCTCGTCGTT
TGGTATGGCTTCATTCAGCTCCGGTTCCCAACGATCAAGGCGAGTTACATGATCCCCCATGTTGTGCAAA
AAAGCGGTTAGCTCCTTCGGTCCTCCGATCGTTGTCAGAAGTAAGTTGGCCGCAGTGTTATCACTCATGG
TTATGGCAGCACTGCATAATTCTCTTACTGTCATGCCATCCGTAAGATGCTTTTCTGTGACTGGTGAGTA
CTCAACCAAGTCATTCTGAGAATAGTGTATGCGGCGACCGAGTTGCTCTTGCCCGGCGTCAATACGGGAT
AATACCGCGCCACATAGCAGAACTTTAAAAGTGCTCATCATTGGAAAACGTTCTTCGGGGCGAAAACTCT
CAAGGATCTTACCGCTGTTGAGATCCAGTTCGATGTAACCCACTCGTGCACCCAACTGATCTTCAGCATC
TTTTACTTTCACCAGCGTTTCTGGGTGAGCAAAAACAGGAAGGCAAAATGCCGCAAAAAAGGGAATAAGG
GCGACACGGAAATGTTGAATACTCATACTCTTCCTTTTTCAATATTATTGAAGCATTTATCAGGGTTATT
GTCTCATGAGCGGATACATATTTGAATGTAGCTCCGAATTTCTCGAGGGCTTGTCGACGACGGCGGTCTC
CGTCGTCAGGATCATGAATTCGACCCGCCTGCCACCATGACCGAGTACAAGCCCACGGTGCGCCTCGCCA
CCCGCGACGACGTCCCCCGGGCCGTACGCACCCTCGCCGCCGCGTTCGCCGACTACCCCGCCACGCGCCA
CACCGTCGACCCGGACCGCCACATCGAGCGGGTCACCGAGCTGCAAGAACTCTTCCTCACGCGCGTCGGG
CTCGACATCGGCAAGGTGTGGGTCGCGGACGACGGCGCCGCGGTGGCGGTCTGGACCACGCCGGAGAGCG
TCGAAGCGGGGGCGGTGTTCGCCGAGATCGGCCCGCGCATGGCCGAGTTGAGCGGTTCCCGGCTGGCCGC
GCAGCAACAGATGGAAGGCCTCCTGGCGCCGCACCGGCCCAAGGAGCCCGCGTGGTTCCTGGCCACCGTC
GGCGTCTCGCCCGACCACCAGGGCAAGGGTCTGGGCAGCGCCGTCGTGCTCCCCGGAGTGGAGGCGGCCG
AGCGCGCCGGGGTGCCCGCCTTCCTGGAGACATCCGCGCCCCGCAACCTCCCCTTCTACGAGCGGCTCGG
CTTCACCGTCACCGCCGACGTCGAGGTGCCCGAAGGACCGCGCACCTGGTGCATGACCCGCAAGCCCGGT
GCCTGATACGCGTGAATTCACTCCTCAGGTGCAGGCTGCCTATCAGAAGGTGGTGGCTGGTGTGGCCAAT
GCCCTGGCTCACAAATACCACTGAGATCTTTTTCCCTCTGCCAAAAATTATGGGGACATCATGAAGCCCC
TTGAGCATCTGACTTCTGGCTAATAAAGGAAATTTATTTTCATTGCAATAGTGTGTTGGAATTTTTTGTG
TCTCTCACTCGGAAGGACATATGGGAGGGCAAATCATTTAAAACATCAGAATGAGTATTTGGTTTAGAGT
TTGGCAACATATGCCCATATGCTGGCTGCCATGAACAAAGGTTGGCTATAAAGAGGTCATCAGTATATGA
AACAGCCCCCTGCTGTCCATTCCTTATTCCATAGAAAAGCCTTGACTTGAGGTTAGATTTTTTTTATATT
TTGTTTTGTGTTATTTTTTTCTTTAACATCCCTAAAATTTTCCTTACATGTTTTACTAGCCAGATTTTTC
CTCCTCTCCTGACTACTCCCAGTCATAGCTGTCCCTCTTCTCTTATGGAGATCCCTCGACCTGCAGCCCA
AGCTTGAATTCTCTAGAATTACCCTGTTATCCCTATGCTTGGTTTACCGAGCTCTTATTGGTTTTCAAAC
TTCATTGACTGTGCCCAACGCGCCTGGGAGCTCACGGGGACAGCCCCCCCCCAAAGCCCCCAGGGATGTA
ATTACGTCCCTCCCCCGCTAGGGGGCAGCAGCGAGCCGCCCGGGGCTCCGCTCCGGTCCGGCGCTCCCCC
CGCATCCCCGAGCCGGCAGCGTGCGGGGACAGCCCGGGCACGGGGAAGGTGGCACGGGATCGCTTTCCTC
TGAACGCTTCTCGCTGCTCTTTGAGCCTGCAGACACCTGGGGGGATACGGGGAAAAAGCTAGGCTGAAAG
ACCGGTTCTTAGAATGACACGCGCCTGGGAGCTCACGGGGACAGCCCCCCCCCAAAGCCCCCAGGGATGT
AATTACGTCCCTCCCCCGCTAGGGGGCAGCAGCGAGCCGCCCGGGGCTCCGCTCCGGTCCGGCGCTCCCC
CCGCATCCCCGAGCCGGCAGCGTGCGGGGACAGCCCGGGCACGGGGAAGGTGGCACGGGATCGCTTTCCT
CTGAACGCTTCTCGCTGCTCTTTGAGCCTGCAGACACCTGGGGGGATACGGGGAAAAAGCTAACTTCTGA
GACGACAACTTTGTATAGAAAAGTTGGCTCCGAATTCGCCCTTGACAGCAGAGATCCAGTTTGGTTAATT
AATTGGCTCCGGTGCCCGTCAGTGGGCAGAGCGCACATCGCCCACAGTCCCCGAGAAGTTGTGGGGAGGG
GTCGGCAATTGAACCGGTGCCTAGAGAAGGTGGCGCGGGGTAAACTGGGAAAGTGATGTCGTGTACTGGC
TCCGCCTTTTTCCCGAGGGTGGGGGAGAACCGTATATAAGTGCAGTAGTCGCCGTGAACGTTCTTTTTCG
CAACGGGTTTGCCGCCAGAACACAGGTAAGTGCCGTGTGTGGTTCCCGCGGGCCTGGCCTCTTTACGGGT
TATGGCCCTTGCGTGCCTTGAATTACTTCCACCTGGCTGCAGTACGTGATTCTTGATCCCGAGCTTCGGG
TTGGAAGTGGGTGGGAGAGTTCGAGGCCTTGCGCTTAAGGAGCCCCTTCGCCTCGTGCTTGAGTTGAGGC
CTGGCCTGGGCGCTGGGGCCGCCGCGTGCGAATCTGGTGGCACCTTCGCGCCTGTCTCGCTGCTTTCGAT
AAGTCTCTAGCCATTTAAAATTTTTGATGACCTGCTGCGACGCTTTTTTTCTGGCAAGATAGTCTTGTAA
ATGCGGGCCAAGATCTGCACACTGGTATTTCGGTTTTTGGGGCCGCGGGCGGCGACGGGGCCCGTGCGTC
CCAGCGCACATGTTCGGCGAGGCGGGGCCTGCGAGCGCGGCCACCGAGAATCGGACGGGGGTAGTCTCAA
GCTGGCCGGCCTGCTCTGGTGCCTGGCCTCGCGCCGCCGTGTATCGCCCCGCCCTGGGCGGCAAGGCTGG
CCCGGTCGGCACCAGTTGCGTGAGCGGAAAGATGGCCGCTTCCCGGCCCTGCTGCAGGGAGCTCAAAATG
GAGGACGCGGCGCTCGGGAGAGCGGGCGGGTGAGTCACCCACACAAAGGAAAAGGGCCTTTCCGTCCTCA
GCCGTCGCTTCATGTGACTCCACGGAGTACCGGGCGCCGTCCAGGCACCTCGATTAGTTCTCGAGCTTTT
GGAGTACGTCGTCTTTAGGTTGGGGGGAGGGGTTTTATGCGATGGAGTTTCCCCACACTGAGTGGGTGGA
GACTGAAGTTAGGCCAGCTTGGCACTTGATGTAATTCTCCTTGGAATTTGCCCTTTTTGAGTTTGGATCT
TGGTTCATTCTCAAGCCTCAGACAGTGGTTCAAAGTTTTTTTCTTCCATTTCAGGTGTCGTGAGAAGGGC
GAATTCGACCCAAGTTTGTACAAAAAAGCAGGCTGGATCCAGGTGCCACCATGGTGAGCGAGCTGATTAA
GGAGAACATGCACATGAAGCTGTACATGGAGGGCACCGTGAACAACCACCACTTCAAGTGCACATCCGAG
GGCGAAGGCAAGCCCTACGAGGGCACCCAGACCATGAGAATCAAGGCGGTCGAGGGCGGCCCTCTCCCCT
TCGCCTTCGACATCCTGGCTACCAGCTTCATGTACGGCAGCAAAACCTTCATCAACCACACCCAGGGCAT
CCCCGACTTCTTTAAGCAGTCCTTCCCCGAGGGCTTCACATGGGAGAGAGTCACCACATACGAAGATGGG
GGCGTGCTGACCGCTACCCAGGACACCAGCCTCCAGGACGGCTGCCTCATCTACAACGTCAAGATCAGAG
GGGTGAACTTCCCATCCAACGGCCCTGTGATGCAGAAGAAAACACTCGGCTGGGAGGCCTCCACCGAGAC
ACTGTACCCCGCTGACGGCGGCCTGGAAGGCAGAGCCGACATGGCCCTGAAGCTCGTGGGCGGGGGCCAC
CTGATCTGCAACCTTAAGACCACATACAGATCCAAGAAACCCGCTAAGAACCTCAAGATGCCCGGCGTCT
ACTATGTGGACAGGAGACTGGAAAGAATCAAGGAGGCCGACAAAGAGACATACGTCGAGCAGCACGAGGT
GGCTGTGGCCAGATACTGCGACCTCCCTAGCAAACTGGGGCACAAACTTAATTGAGAATTCTACCACCCA
GCTTTCTTGTACAAAGTGGTACGTCTCAAGACCAGAGGTCTCTGCTTTGACGGAGCCTGGCCGTGTGGTT
AGTGATTCCTGGCCGTGTGGTTAGTGATTCCTGGCCGTGTGGTTAGTGATTCCTGGCCGTGTGGTTAGTG
ATTCAACCAGAAGAGACCTGTGCTTCACTCCTCAGGTGCAGGCTGCCTATCAGAAGGTGGTGGCTGGTGT
GGCCAATGCCCTGGCTCACAAATACCACTGAGATCTTTTTCCCTCTGCCAAAAATTATGGGGACATCATG
AAGCCCCTTGAGCATCTGACTTCTGGCTAATAAAGGAAATTTATTTTCATTGCAATAGTGTGTTGGAATT
TTTTGTGTCTCTCACTCGGAAGGACATATGGGAGGGCAAATCATTTAAAACATCAGAATGAGTATTTGGT
TTAGAGTTTGGCAACATATGCCCATATGCTGGCTGCCATGAACAAAGGTTGGCTATAAAGAGGTCATCAG
TATATGAAACAGCCCCCTGCTGTCCATTCCTTATTCCATAGAAAAGCCTTGACTTGAGGTTAGATTTTTT
TTATATTTTGTTTTGTGTTATTTTTTTCTTTAACATCCCTAAAATTTTCCTTACATGTTTTACTAGCCAG
ATTTTTCCTCCTCTCCTGACTACTCCCAGTCATAGCTGTCCCTCTTCTCTTATGGAGATCCCGAGCGGTG
CGTTTTTATGCTTGTAGTATTGTATAATGTTTTTAAGATCCAAGCTTCTGACCTCTTCTCTTCCTCCCAC
AGGGCCTCGAGACAATTGCATCGATGGTACCAGTGAAAGTCTGCAATGAATTCGAGTTGGCGCGCCTGTC
ATTCTAAATCTCTCTTTCAGCCTAAAGCTTTTTCCCCGTATCCCCCCAGGTGTCTGCAGGCTCAAAGAGC
AGCGAGAAGCGTTCAGAGGAAAGCGATCCCGTGCCACCTTCCCCGTGCCCGGGCTGTCCCCGCACGCTGC
CGGCTCGGGGATGCGGGGGGAGCGCCGGACCGGAGCGGAGCCCCGGGCGGCTCGCTGCTGCCCCCTAGCG
GGGGAGGGACGTAATTACATCCCTGGGGGCTTTGGGAGGGGGCTGTCCCCGTGAGCTCCCAGGCGCGCCT
GTCATTCTAAATCTCTCTTTCAGCCTAAAGCTTTTTCCCCGTATCCCCCCAGGTGTCTGCAGGCTCAAAG
AGCAGCGAGAAGCGTTCAGAGGAAAGCGATCCCGTGCCACCTTCCCCGTGCCCGGGCTGTCCCCGCACGC
TGCCGGCTCGGGGATGCGGGGGGAGCGCCGGACCGGAGCGGAGCCCCGGGCGGCTCGCTGCTGCCCCCTA
GCGGGGGAGGGACGTAATTACATCCCTGGGGGCTTTGGGGGGGGGCTGTCCCCGTGAGCTCCCAGGCGCG
CCAACTCGGTACCGTATCGATGTCGACGTTAACGCTAGTGATATCAACTTTGTATAGAAAAGTTGGCTCC
GAATTCGCCCTTGACAGCAGAGATCCAGTTTGGTTAATTAATTGGCTCCGGTGCCCGTCAGTGGGCAGAG
CGCACATCGCCCACAGTCCCCGAGAAGTTGTGGGGAGGGGTCGGCAATTGAACCGGTGCCTAGAGAAGGT
GGCGCGGGGTAAACTGGGAAAGTGATGTCGTGTACTGGCTCCGCCTTTTTCCCGAGGGTGGGGGAGAACC
GTATATAAGTGCAGTAGTCGCCGTGAACGTTCTTTTTCGCAACGGGTTTGCCGCCAGAACACAGGTAAGT
GCCGTGTGTGGTTCCCGCGGGCCTGGCCTCTTTACGGGTTATGGCCCTTGCGTGCCTTGAATTACTTCCA
CCTGGCTGCAGTACGTGATTCTTGATCCCGAGCTTCGGGTTGGAAGTGGGTGGGAGAGTTCGAGGCCTTG
CGCTTAAGGAGCCCCTTCGCCTCGTGCTTGAGTTGAGGCCTGGCCTGGGCGCTGGGGCCGCCGCGTGCGA
ATCTGGTGGCACCTTCGCGCCTGTCTCGCTGCTTTCGATAAGTCTCTAGCCATTTAAAATTTTTGATGAC
CTGCTGCGACGCTTTTTTTCTGGCAAGATAGTCTTGTAAATGCGGGCCAAGATCTGCACACTGGTATTTC
GGTTTTTGGGGCCGCGGGCGGCGACGGGGCCCGTGCGTCCCAGCGCACATGTTCGGCGAGGCGGGGCCTG
CGAGCGCGGCCACCGAGAATCGGACGGGGGTAGTCTCAAGCTGGCCGGCCTGCTCTGGTGCCTGGCCTCG
CGCCGCCGTGTATCGCCCCGCCCTGGGCGGCAAGGCTGGCCCGGTCGGCACCAGTTGCGTGAGCGGAAAG
ATGGCCGCTTCCCGGCCCTGCTGCAGGGAGCTCAAAATGGAGGACGCGGCGCTCGGGAGAGCGGGCGGGT
GAGTCACCCACACAAAGGAAAAGGGCCTTTCCGTCCTCAGCCGTCGCTTCATGTGACTCCACGGAGTACC
GGGCGCCGTCCAGGCACCTCGATTAGTTCTCGAGCTTTTGGAGTACGTCGTCTTTAGGTTGGGGGGAGGG
GTTTTATGCGATGGAGTTTCCCCACACTGAGTGGGTGGAGACTGAAGTTAGGCCAGCTTGGCACTTGATG
TAATTCTCCTTGGAATTTGCCCTTTTTGAGTTTGGATCTTGGTTCATTCTCAAGCCTCAGACAGTGGTTC
AAAGTTTTTTTCTTCCATTTCAGGTGTCGTGAGAAGGGCGAATTCGACCCAAGTTTGTACAAAAAAGCAG
GCTCGCCACCATGGTGAGCAAGGGCGAGGAGCTGTTCACCGGGGTGGTGCCCATCCTGGTCGAGCTGGAC
GGCGACGTAAACGGCCACAAGTTCAGCGTGAGGGGCGAGGGCGAGGGCGATGCCACCAACGGCAAGCTGA
CCCTGAAGTTCATCTGCACCACCGGCAAGCTGCCCGTGCCCTGGCCCACCCTCGTGACCACCCTGAGCCA
CGGCGTGCAGTGCTTCGCCCGCTACCCCGACCACATGAAGCAGCACGACTTCTTCAAGTCCGCCATGCCC
GAAGGCTACGTCCAGGAGCGCACCATCTTCTTCAAGGACGACGGCACCTACAAGACCCGCGCCGAGGTGA
AGTTCGAGGGCGACACCCTAGTGAACCGCATCGAGCTGAAGGGCGTCGACTTCAAGGAGGACGGCAACAT
CCTGGGGCACAAGCTGGAGTACAACTTCAACAGCCACAACATCTATATCATGGCCGTCAAGCAGAAGAAC
GGCATCAAGGTGAACTTCAAGATCCGCCACAACGTGGAGGACGGCAGCGTGCAGCTCGCCGACCACTACC
AGCAGAACACCCCCATCGGCGACGGCCCCGTGCTGCTGCCCGACAGCCACTACCTGAGCACCCAGTCCGT
GCTGAGCAAAGACCCCAACGAGAAGCGCGATCACATGGTCCTGCTGGAGTTCCGCACCGCCGCCGGGATC
ACTCTCGGCATGGACGAGCTGTACAAGTAATACCACCCAGCTTTCTTGTACAAAGTGGTACGCGTGAATT
CACTCCTCAGGTGCAGGCTGCCTATCAGAAGGTGGTGGCTGGTGTGGCCAATGCCCTGGCTCACAAATAC
CACTGAGATCTTTTTCCCTCTGCCAAAAATTATGGGGACATCATGAAGCCCCTTGAGCATCTGACTTCTG
GCTAATAAAGGAAATTTATTTTCATTGCAATAGTGTGTTGGAATTTTTTGTGTCTCTCACTCGGAAGGAC
ATATGGGAGGGCAAATCATTTAAAACATCAGAATGAGTATTTGGTTTAGAGTTTGGCAACATATGCCCAT
ATGCTGGCTGCCATGAACAAAGGTTGGCTATAAAGAGGTCATCAGTATATGAAACAGCCCCCTGCTGTCC
ATTCCTTATTCCATAGAAAAGCCTTGACTTGAGGTTAGATTTTTTTTATATTTTGTTTTGTGTTATTTTT
TTCTTTAACATCCCTAAAATTTTCCTTACATGTTTTACTAGCCAGATTTTTCCTCCTCTCCTGACTACTC
CCAGTCATAGCTGTCCCTCTTCTCTTATGGAGATCCCTCGACCTGCAGCCCAAGCTTGGCGTAATCATGG
TCATAGCTGTTTCCTGTGTGAAATTGTTATCCGCTCACAATTCCACACAACATACGAGCCGGAAGCATAA
AGTGTAAAGCCTGGGGTGCCTAATGAGTGAGCTAACTCACATTAATTGCGTTGCGCTCACTGCCCGCTTT
CCAGTCGGGAAACCTGTCGTGCCAGCGGATCGACAGTACTAAGCTTGGTCTAATACCCAATCTCTCGTCT
TATCCAGATGTTTTATACGCCTCTGGCCCGTGTCTCAAAATCTCTGATGTTACATTGCACAAGATAAAAT
AATATCATCATGAACAATAAAACTGTCTGCTTACATAAACAGTAATACAAGGGGTGTTATGAGCCATATT
CAACGGGAAACGTCGAGGCCGCGATTAAATTCCAACATGGATGCTGATTTATATGGGTATAAATGGGCTC
GCGATAATGTCGGGCAATCAGGTGCGACAATCTATCGCTTGTATGGGAAGCCCGATGCGCCAGAGTTGTT
TCTGAAACATGGCAAAGGTAGCGTTGCCAATGATGTTACAGATGAGATGGTCAGACTAAACTGGCTGACG
GAATTTATGCCTCTTCCGACCATCAAGCATTTTATCCGTACTCCTGATGATGCATGGTTACTCACCACTG
CGATCCCCGGAAAAACAGCATTCCAGGTATTAGAAGAATATCCTGATTCAGGTGAAAATATTGTTGATGC
GCTGGCAGTGTTCCTGCGCCGGTTGCATTCGATTCCTGTTTGTAATTGTCCTTTTAACAGCGATCGCGTA
TTTCGTCTCGCTCAGGCGCAATCACGAATGAATAACGGTTTGGTTGATGCGAGTGATTTTGATGACGAGC
GTAATGGCTGGCCTGTTGAACAAGTCTGGAAAGAAATGCATAAACTTTTGCCATTCTCACCGGATTCAGT
CGTCACTCATGGTGATTTCTCACTTGATAACCTTATTTTTGACGAGGGGAAATTAATAGGTTGTATTGAT
GTTGGACGAGTCGGAATCGCAGACCGATACCAGGATCTTGCCATCCTATGGAACTGCCTCGGTGAGTTTT
CTCCTTCATTACAGAAACGGCTTTTTCAAAAATATGGTATTGATAATCCTGATATGAATAAATTGCAGTT
TCATTTGATGCTCGATGAGTTTTTCTAATCAGAATTGGTTAATTGGTTGTAACACTGGCAGAGCATTACG
CTGACTTGACGGGACGGCGCAAGCTCATGACCAAAATCCCTTAACGTGAGTTACGCGTCGTTCCACTGAG
CGTCAGAGGTATCACTAGTATTACAGAGGTAAGTTATAACAGTCGCCTAACCC
