>Addgene plasmid #103468 | LSB-hsa-miR-34c-3p | depositor partial sequence | sequence record 195986 | hsa-miR-34c-3p target
CCTGGCCGTGTGGTTAGTGATT
