>Addgene plasmid #103468 | LSB-hsa-miR-34c-3p | addgene partial sequence | sequence record 270882 | mKate2-F 5'-ACCCGCTAAGAACCTCAAGA-3'
TCAAGGAGGCCGACAAAGAGACATACGTCGAGCAGCACGAGGTGGCTGTGGCCAGATACTGCGACCTCCC
TAGCAAACTGGGGCACAAACTTAATTGAGAATTCTACCACCCAGCTTTCTTGTACAAAGTGGTACGTCTC
AAGACCAGAGGTCTCTGCTTTGACGGAGCCTGGCCGTGTGGTTAGTGATTCCTGGCCGTGTGGTTAGTGA
TTCCTGGCCGTGTGGTTAGTGATTCCTGGCCGTGTGGTTAGTGATTCAACCAGAAGAGACCTGTGCTTCA
CTCCTCAGGTGCAGGCTGCCTATCAGAAGGTGGTGGCTGGTGTGGCCAATGCCCTGGCTCACAAATACCA
CTGAGATCTTTTTCCCTCTGCCAAAAATTATGGGGACATCATGAAGCCCCTTGAGCATCTGACTTCTGGC
TAATAAAGGAAATTTATTTTCATTGCAATAGTGTGTTGGAATTTTTTGTGTCTCTCACTCGGAAGGACAT
ATGGGAGGGCAAATCATTTAAAACATCAGAATGAGTATTTGGTTTAGAGTTTGGCAACATATGCCCATAT
GCTGGCTGCCATGAACAAAGGTTGGCTATAAAGAGGTCATCAGTATATGAAACAGCCCCCTGCTGTCCAT
TCCTTATTCCATAGAAAAGCCTTGACTTGAGGTTAGATTTTTTTT
